Addgene plasmid #173327: RVD-CT8
Purpose: One-step assembly of custom RVD arrays to construct DdCBE, TALE, etc.
Depositing lab: Bin Shen. Depositing organization: Nanjing Medical University. Publication: Precision modeling of mitochondrial diseases in zebrafish via DdCBE-mediated mtDNA base editing. Guo J, Zhang X, Chen X, Sun H, Dai Y, Wang J, Qian X, Tan L, Lou X, Shen B. Cell Discov. 2021 Sep 3;7(1):78. doi: 10.1038/s41421-021-00307-9. PubMed 34480028.
Backbone
  Vector backbone: TetR T vector
  Vector type: Unspecified
Growth in bacteria
  Bacterial resistance: Tetracycline, 10 μg/mL
  Growth temperature: 37°C
  Growth strain: DH5alpha
  Copy number: High Copy
Gene/Insert
  Gene/Insert name: HD-NG dimer RVD at Position8
  Species: Synthetic
  Mutation: no
  Cloning method: Restriction Enzyme; 5′ cloning site Unknown (unknown if destroyed)
Terms and licenses: Academic/Nonprofit Terms; Industry Terms: Not Available to Industry
Depositor comments: RVD is inserted into TA site of TetR T vector
How to cite: RVD-CT8 was a gift from Bin Shen (Addgene plasmid # 173327 ; http://n2t.net/addgene:173327 ; RRID:Addgene_173327)
