[The description below was written by a language model from this plasmid's Addgene catalogue record and pLannotate feature annotations shown in this document.]
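Description:
RVD-CT8 is a small (about 2.6 kb) bacterial module plasmid from a library built for one-step assembly of custom TALE repeat arrays, such as those used to build DdCBE mitochondrial base editors or other TALE-based proteins. It is based on a "TetR T vector", a TA-cloning backbone into which the synthetic insert was placed at the TA site. The plasmid is propagated in E. coli at high copy from a ColE1/pUC-type origin and is selected with tetracycline. Resistance comes from the TcR tetracycline efflux gene, driven by its native tet promoter.

The insert is a synthetic dimer of two TALE repeats carrying the repeat-variable diresidues HD and NG. In the standard TALE code these recognise cytosine and thymine respectively, which fits the "CT" in the name. The unit is designated for position 8 of an assembled array. The insert itself is not annotated in the feature table. By elimination it probably lies in the unannotated stretch between the T7 promoter and the origin, but the record does not confirm this. It also does not give the flanking restriction sites or overhangs used for ordered assembly, and the 5′ cloning site is listed as unknown.

The other annotated elements are a T7 promoter, a very short RSF origin fragment and a short kanamycin-resistance fragment. The two fragments appear to be non-functional remnants of backbone construction. No eukaryotic expression elements are annotated, so the plasmid appears to serve purely as a donor of one positional repeat module. It would be combined with modules for the other positions and a receiving vector to build a full DNA-binding array.
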