Features (pLannotate 1.2.2; 6 found; start..end, strand, type, name):
    547..586     -  rep_origin     RSF ori (fragment): Plasmids containing the RSF 1030 origin of replication can be propagated in E. coli cells that contain additional plasmids with compatible origins.
    602..630     +  promoter       tet promoter: E. coli promoter for tetracycline efflux protein gene
    678..1868    +  CDS            TcR: tetracycline efflux protein; tet; confers resistance to tetracycline
   1966..2040    +  CDS            KanR (fragment): aminoglycoside phosphotransferase; aphA-3; confers resistance to kanamycin
   2043..2061    -  promoter       T7 promoter: promoter for bacteriophage T7 RNA polymerase
   2487..475     +  rep_origin     ori (across the origin): high-copy-number ColE1/pMB1/pBR322/pUC origin of replication
>Addgene plasmid #173327 | RVD-CT8 | addgene full sequence | sequence record 355445 | Addgene NGS Result
TGGCTTCAGCAGAGCGCAGATACCAAATACTGTTCTTCTAGTGTAGCCGTAGTTAGGCCACCACTTCAAG
AACTCTGTAGCACCGCCTACATACCTCGCTCTGCTAATCCTGTTACCAGTGGCTGCTGCCAGTGGCGATA
AGTCGTGTCTTACCGGGTTGGACTCAAGACGATAGTTACCGGATAAGGCGCAGCGGTCGGGCTGAACGGG
GGGTTCGTGCACACAGCCCAGCTTGGAGCGAACGACCTACACCGAACTGAGATACCTACAGCGTGAGCTA
TGAGAAAGCGCCACGCTTCCCGAAGGGAGAAAGGCGGACAGGTATCCGGTAAGCGGCAGGGTCGGAACAG
GAGAGCGCACGAGGGAGCTTCCAGGGGGAAACGCCTGGTATCTTTATAGTCCTGTCGGGTTTCGCCACCT
CTGACTTGAGCGTCGATTTTTGTGATGCTCGTCAGGGGGGCGGAGCCTATGGAAAAACGCCAGCAACGCG
GCCTTTTTACGGTTCCTGGCCTTTTGCTGGCCTTTTGCTCACATGTTCTTTCCTGCGTTATCCACAGAAT
CAGGGGATAACGCAGGAAAGAACATGAATTAATTCTCATGTTTGACAGCTTATCATCGATTAGCTTTAAT
GCGGTAGTTTATCACAGTTAAATTGCTAACGCAGTCAGGCACCGTGTATGAAATCTAACAATGCGCTCAT
CGTCATCCTCGGCACCGTCACCCTGGATGCTGTAGGCATAGGCTTGGTTATGCCGGTACTGCCGGGCCTC
TTGCGGGATATCGTCCATTCCGACAGCATCGCCAGTCACTATGGCGTGCTGCTAGCGCTATATGCGTTGA
TGCAATTTCTATGCGCACCCGTTCTCGGAGCACTGTCCGACCGCTTTGGCCGCCGCCCAGTCCTGCTCGC
TTCGCTACTTGGAGCCACTATCGACTACGCGATCATGGCGACCACACCCGTCCTGTGGATTCTCTACGCC
GGACGCATCGTGGCCGGCATCACCGGCGCCACAGGTGCGGTTGCTGGCGCCTATATCGCCGACATCACCG
ATGGGGAAGATCGGGCTCGCCACTTCGGGCTCATGAGCGCTTGTTTCGGCGTGGGTATGGTGGCAGGCCC
CGTGGCCGGGGGACTGTTGGGCGCCATCTCCTTACATGCACCATTCCTTGCGGCGGCGGTGCTCAACGGC
CTCAACCTACTACTGGGCTGCTTCCTAATGCAGGAGTCGCATAAGGGAGAGCGCCGACCCATGCCCTTGA
GAGCCTTCAACCCAGTCAGCTCCTTCCGGTGGGCGCGGGGCATGACTATCGTCGCCGCACTTATGACTGT
CTTCTTTATCATGCAACTCGTAGGACAGGTGCCGGCAGCGCTCTGGGTCATTTTCGGCGAGGACCGCTTT
CGCTGGAGCGCGACGATGATCGGCCTGTCGCTTGCGGTATTCGGAATCTTGCACGCCCTCGCTCAAGCCT
TCGTCACTGGTCCCGCCACCAAACGTTTCGGCGAGAAGCAGGCCATTATCGCCGGCATGGCGGCCGACGC
GCTGGGCTACGTCTTGCTGGCGTTCGCGACGCGAGGCTGGATGGCCTTCCCCATTATGATTCTTCTCGCT
TCCGGCGGCATCGGGATGCCCGCGTTGCAGGCCATGCTGTCCAGGCAGGTAGATGACGACCATCAGGGAC
AGCTTCAAGGATCGCTCGCGGCTCTTACCAGCCTAACTTCGATCATTGGACCGCTGATCGTCACGGCGAT
TTATGCCGCCTCGGCGAGCACATGGAACGGGTTGGCATGGATTGTAGGCGCCGCCCTATACCTTGTCTGC
CTCCCCGCGTTGCGTCGCGGTGCATGGAGCCGGGCCACCTCGACCTGAATGGAAGCCGGCGGCACCTCGC
TAACGGATTCACCACTCCAAGAATTGGAGCCAATCAATTCTTGCGGAGAACTGTGAATGCGCAAACCAAC
CCTTGATCGGGGAAGAACAGTATGTCGAGCTATTTTTTGACTTACTGGGGATCAAGCCTGATTGGGAGAA
AATAAAATATCCCCTATAGTGAGTCGTATTACATGGTCATAGCTGTTTCCTGGCAGCTCTGGCCCGTGTC
TCAAAATCTCTGATGTTACATTGCACAAGATAAAAATATATCATCATGCCTCCTCTAGACCAAAGCTGGT
CTCGAAGTCATGACGGTGGCAAACAGGCTCTTGAAACCGTCCAACGCCTTCTACCAGTTCTCTGTCAAGC
CCACGGACTAACCCCAGCGCAAGTTGTAGCGATTGCTAGTAATGGGGGTGGCAAACAGGCTCTTGAGACT
GTTCAGCGCCTTCTACCAGTTCTCTGTCAAGCCCACGGCCTGACGCCCGAGCAAGTTGTAGCGATTGCTT
CCTGAGACCATATCTGGTCGAGCCACCCATGACCAAAATCCCTTAACGTGAGTTACGCGTCGTTCCACTG
AGCGTCAGACCCCGTAGAAAAGATCAAAGGATCTTCTTGAGATCCTTTTTTTCTGCGCGTAATCTGCTGC
TTGCAAACAAAAAAACCACCGCTACCAGCGGTGGTTTGTTTGCCGGATCAAGAGCTACCAACTCTTTTTC
CGAAGGTAAC
