>Addgene plasmid #173327 | RVD-CT8 | depositor partial sequence | sequence record 336282 | RVD flanked by two Bsa I sites
GGTCTCGAAGTCATGACGGTGGCAAACAGGCTCTTGAAACCGTCCAACGCCTTCTACCAGTTCTCTGTCA
AGCCCACGGACTAACCCCAGCGCAAGTTGTAGCGATTGCTAGTAATGGGGGTGGCAAACAGGCTCTTGAG
ACTGTTCAGCGCCTTCTACCAGTTCTCTGTCAAGCCCACGGCCTGACGCCCGAGCAAGTTGTAGCGATTG
CTTCCTGAGACC
